>Addgene plasmid #118537 | pMRE-Tn5-155 | addgene full sequence | sequence record 227216 | Addgene NGS Result
GAGGACGGCGTGCTGAAGGGCGACATTAAGATGGCCCTGCGCCTGAAGGACGGCGGCCGCTACCTGGCGG
ACTTCAAGACCACCTACAAGGCCAAGAAGCCCGTGCAGATGCCCGGCGCCTACAACGTCGACCGCAAGTT
GGACATCACCTCCCACAACGAGGACTACACCGTGGTGGAACAGTACGAACGCTCCGAGGGCCGCCACTCC
ACCGGCGGCATGGACGAGCTGTACAAGTAAGTAATTAGCTGAGCTTGGACTCCTGTTGATAGATCCAGTA
ATGACCTCAGAACTCCATCTGGATTTGTTCAGAACGCTCGGTTGCCGCCGGGCGTTTTTTATTGGTGAGA
ATCCAAGCTAGCTTGGCGAGATTTTCAGGAGCTAAGGAAGCTAAAATGGAGAAAAAAATCACTGGATATA
CCACCGTTGATATATCCCAATGGCATCGTAAAGAACATTTTGAGGCATTTCAGTCAGTTGCTCAATGTAC
CTATAACCAGACCGTTCAGCTGGATATTACGGCCTTTTTAAAGACCGTAAAGAAAAATAAGCACAAGTTT
TATCCGGCCTTTATTCACATTCTTGCCCGCCTGATGAATGCTCATCCGGAATTTCGTATGGCAATGAAAG
ACGGTGAGCTGGTGATATGGGATAGTGTTCACCCTTGTTACACCGTTTTCCATGAGCAAACTGAAACGTT
TTCATCGCTCTGGAGTGAATACCACGACGATTTCCGGCAGTTTCTACACATATATTCGCAAGATGTGGCG
TGTTACGGTGAAAACCTGGCCTATTTCCCTAAAGGGTTTATTGAGAATATGTTTTTCGTCTCAGCCAATC
CCTGGGTGAGTTTCACCAGTTTTGATTTAAACGTGGCCAATATGGACAACTTCTTCGCCCCCGTTTTCAC
CATGGGCAAATATTATACGCAAGGCGACAAGGTGCTGATGCCGCTGGCGATTCAGGTTCATCATGCCGTT
TGTGATGGCTTCCATGTCGGCAGAATGCTTAATGAATTACAACAGTACTGCGATGAGTGGCAGGGCGGGG
CGTAATTTTTTTAAGGCAGTTATTGGTGCCCTTAAACGCCTGGGGTAATGACTCTCTAGCTTGAGGCATC
AAATAAAACGAAAGGCTCAGTCGAAAGACTGGGCCTTTCGTTTTATCTGTTGTTTGTCGGTGAACGCTCT
CCTGAGTAGGACAAATCCGCCGCTAGGAGCTTGCGGCCGCCAGGATATCGACCCAAGTACCGCCACCTAA
CAATTCGTTCAAGCCGAGATCGGCTTCCCGGCCGACGCGTCAATTCGAGCGCGTCAATTCGAGGGCCGCG
GCCTAGGCGGCCAGATCTGATCAAGAGACAGTCTAGCTAGAATTAATTCGAGTCGACCGATCCCGTACAC
AAGTAGCGTCCTGAACGGAACCTTTCCCGTTTTCCAGGATCTGATCTTCCATGTGACCTCCTAACATGGT
AACGTTCATGATAACTTCTGCTCTTCATCGTGCGGCCGACTGGGCTAAATCTGTGTTCTCTTCGGCGGCG
CTGGGTGATCCTCGCCGTACTGCCCGCTTGGTTAACGTCGCCGCCCAATTGGCAAAATATTCTGGTAAAT
CAATAACCATCTCATCAGAGGGTAGTGAAGCCATGCAGGAAGGCGCTTACCGATTTATCCGCAATCCCAA
CGTTTCTGCCGAGGCGATCAGAAAGGCTGGCGCCATGCAAACAGTCAAGTTGGCTCAGGAGTTTCCCGAA
CTGCTGGCCATTGAGGACACCACCTCTTTGAGTTATCGCCACCAGGTCGCCGAAGAGCTTGGCAAGCTGG
GCTCTATTCAGGATAAATCCCGCGGATGGTGGGTTCACTCCGTTCTCTTGCTCGAGGCCACCACATTCCG
CACCGTAGGATTACTGCATCAGGAGTGGTGGATGCGCCCGGATGACCCTGCCGATGCGGATGAAAAGGAG
AGTGGCAAATGGCTGGCAGCCGCCGCAACTAGCCGGTTACGCATGGGCAGCATGATGAGCAACGTGATTG
CGGTCTGTGACCGCGAAGCCGATATTCATGCTTATCTGCAGGACAAACTGGCGCATAACGAGCGCTTCGT
GGTGCGCTCCAAGCACCCACGCAAGGACGTAGAGTCTGGGTTGTATCTGTACGACCATCTGAAGAACCAA
CCGGAGTTGGGTGGCTATCAGATCAGCATTCCGCAAAAGGGCGTGGTGGATAAACGCGGTAAACGTAAAA
ATCGACCAGCCCGCAAGGCGAGCTTGAGCCTGCGCAGTGGGCGCATCACGCTAAAACAGGGGAATATCAC
GCTCAACGCGGTGCTGGCCGAGGAGATTAACCCGCCCAAGGGTGAGACCCCGTTGAAATGGTTGTTGCTG
ACCAGCGAACCGGTCGAGTCGCTAGCCCAAGCCTTGCGCGTCATCGACATTTATACCCATCGCTGGCGGA
TCGAGGAGTTCCATAAGGCATGGAAAACCGGAGCAGGAGCCGAGAGGCAACGCATGGAGGAGCCGGATAA
TCTGGAGCGGATGGTCTCGATCCTCTCGTTTGTTGCGGTCAGGCTGTTACAGCTCAGAGAAAGCTTCACG
CTGCCGCAAGCACTCAGGGCGCAAGGGCTGCTAAAGGAAGCGGAACACGTAGAAAGCCAGTCCGCAGAAA
CGGTGCTGACCCCGGATGAATGTCAGCTACTGGGCTATCTGGACAAGGGAAAACGCAAGCGCAAAGAGAA
AGCAGGTAGCTTGCAGTGGGCTTACATGGCGATAGCTAGACTGGGCGGTTTTATGGACAGCAAGCGAACC
GGAATTGCCAGCTGGGGCGCCCTCTGGGAAGGTTGGGAAGCCCTGCAAAGTAAACTGGATGGCTTTCTTG
CCGCCAAGGATCTGATGGCGCAGGGGATCAAGATCTGATCGGTCGATCGAATTAATTCCCAATTCTTGAA
GACGAAAGGGCCTCGTGATACGCCTATTTTTATAGGTTAATGTCATGATAATAATGGTTTCTTAGACGTC
AGGTGGCACTTTTCGGGGAAATGTGCGCGGAACCCCTATTTGTTTATTTTTCTAAATACATTCAAATATG
TATCCGCTCATGAGACAATAACCCTGATAAATGCTTCAATAATATTGAAAAAGGAAGAGTATGAGTATTC
AACATTTCCGTGTCGCCCTTATTCCCTTTTTTGCGGCATTTTGCCTTCCTGTTTTTGCTCACCCAGAAAC
GCTGGTGAAAGTAAAAGATGCTGAAGATCAGTTGGGTGCACGAGTGGGTTACATCGAACTGGATCTCAAC
AGCGGTAAGATCCTTGAGAGTTTTCGCCCCGAAGAACGTTTTCCAATGATGAGCACTTTTAAAGTTCTGC
TATGTGGCGCGGTATTATCCCGTATTGACGCCGGGCAAGAGCAACTCGGTCGCCGCATACACTATTCTCA
GAATGACTTGGTTGAGTACTCACCAGTCACAGAAAAGCATCTTACGGATGGCATGACAGTAAGAGAATTA
TGCAGTGCTGCCATAACCATGAGTGATAACACTGCGGCCAACTTACTTCTGACAACGATCGGAGGACCGA
AGGAGCTAACCGCTTTTTTGCACAACATGGGGGATCATGTAACTCGCCTTGATCGTTGGGAACCGGAGCT
GAATGAAGCCATACCAAACGACGAGCGTGACACCACGATGCCTGTAGCAATGGCAACAACGTTGCGCAAA
CTATTAACTGGCGAACTACTTACTCTAGCTTCCCGGCAACAATTAATAGACTGGATGGAGGCGGATAAAG
TTGCAGGACCACTTCTGCGCTCGGCCCTTCCGGCTGGCTGGTTTATTGCTGATAAATCTGGAGCCGGTGA
GCGTGGGTCTCGCGGTATCATTGCAGCACTGGGGCCAGATGGTAAGCCCTCCCGTATCGTAGTTATCTAC
ACGACGGGGAGTCAGGCAACTATGGATGAACGAAATAGACAGATCGCTGAGATAGGTGCCTCACTGATTA
AGCATTGGTAACTGTCAGACCAAGTTTACTCATATATACTTTAGATTGATTTAAAACTTCATTTTTAATT
TAAAAGGATCTAGGTGAAGATCCGGGGAATTGGGGATCAATTCCGTTTTCCGCTGCATAACCCTGCTTCG
GGGTCATTATAGCGATTTTTTCGGTATATCCATCCTTTTTCGCACGATATACAGGATTTTGCCAAAGGGT
TCGTGTAGACTTTCCTTGGTGTATCCAACGGCGTCAGCCGGGCAGGATAGGTGAAGTAGGCCCACCCGCG
AGCGGGTGTTCCTTCTTCACTGTCCCTTATTCGCACCTGGCGGTGCTCAACGGGAATCCTGCTCTGCGAG
GCTGGCCGGCTACCGCCGGCGTAACAGATGAGGGCAAGCGGATGGCTGATGAAACCAAGCCAACCAGGAA
GGGCAGCCCACCTATCACGGAATTGATCCGGCCACGATGCGTCCGGCGTAGAGGATCTGAAGATCAGCAG
TTCAACCTGTTGATAGTACGTACTAAGCTCTCATGTTTCACGTACTAAGCTCTCATGTTTAACGTACTAA
GCTCTCATGTTTAACGAACTAAACCCTCATGGCTAACGTACTAAGCTCTCATGTTTCACGTACTAAGCTC
TCATGTTTGAACAATAAAATTAATATAAATCAGCAACTTAAATAGCCTCTAAGGTTTTAAGTTTTATAAG
AAAAAAAAGAATATATAAGGCTTTTAAAGCTTTTAAGGTTTAACGGTTGTGGACAACAAGCCAGGGATGT
AACGCACTGAGAAGCCCTTAGAGCCTCTCAAAGCAATTTTGAGTGACACAGGAACACTTAACGGCTGACA
TGGGAATTAATTCTGACTCTTATACACAAGTGCGGCCCTCGAATTGACGCGCTCCACCGCGGTGGCGGCC
GCTCTAGAACTAGTGGATCCCCCGGGCTGCAGGAATTCGATATCCATAAACTGCCAGGAATTGGGGATCG
GATTCGAGCTAAGAATTCCCTTGGGGTATCTTTAAATACTGTAGAAAAGAGGAAGGAAATAATAAATGGC
TAAAATGAGAATATCACCGGAATTGAAAAAACTGATCGAAAAATACCGCTGCGTAAAAGATACGGAAGGA
ATGTCTCCTGCTAAGGTATATAAGCTGGTGGGAGAAAATGAAAACCTATATTTAAAAATGACGGACAGCC
GGTATAAAGGGACCACCTATGATGTGGAACGGGAAAAGGACATGATGCTATGGCTGGAAGGAAAGCTGCC
TGTTCCAAAGGTCCTGCACTTTGAACGGCATGATGGCTGGAGCAATCTGCTCATGAGTGAGGCCGATGGC
GTCCTTTGCTCGGAAGAGTATGAAGATGGACAAAGCCCTGAAAAGATTATCGAGCTGTATGCGGAGTGCA
TCAGGCTCTTTCACTCCATCGACATATCGGATTGTCCCTATACGAATAGCTTAGACAGCCGCTTAGCCGA
ATTGGATTACTTACTGAATAACGATCTGGCCGATGTGGATTGCGAAAACTGGGAAGAAGACACTCCATTT
AAAGATCCGCGCGAGCTGTATGATTTTTTAAAGACGGAAAAGCCCGAAGAGGAACTTGTCTTTTCCCACG
GCGACCTGGGAGACAGCAACATCTTTGTGAAAGATGGCAAAGTAAGTGGCTTTATTGATCTTGGGAGAAG
CGGCAGGGCGGACAAGTGGTATGACATTGCCTTCTGCGTCCGGTCGATCAGGGAGGATGTCGGGGAAGAA
CAGTATGTCGAGCTATTTTTTGACTTACTGGGGATCAAGCCTGATTGGGAGAAAATAAAATATTATATTT
TACTGGATGAATTGTTTTAGAGCTCGCACGCTGCCGCAAGCACTCAGGGCGCAAGGGCTGCTAAAGGAAG
CGGAACACGTAGAAAGCCAGTCCGCAGAAACGGTGCTGACCCCGGATGAATGTCAGCTACTGGGCTATCT
GGACAAGGGAAAACGCAAGCGCAAAGAGAAAGCAGGTAGCTTGCAGTGGGCTTACATGGCGATAGCTAGA
CTGGGCGGTCTTATGGACAGCAAGCGAACCGGAATTGCCAGCTGGGGCGCCCTCTGGTAAGGTTGGGAAG
CCCTGCAAAGTAAACTGGATGGCTTTCTTGCCGCCAAGGATCTGATGGCGCAGGGGATCAAGATCTGATC
AAGAGACAGGATACTAGTGGAGGAAGAAAAAATGGTGAGCAAGGGCGAGGCAGTGATCAAGGAGTTCATG
CGGTTCAAGGTGCACATGGAGGGCTCCATGAACGGCCACGAGTTCGAGATCGAGGGCGAGGGCGAGGGCC
GCCCCTACGAGGGCACCCAGACCGCCAAGCTGAAGGTGACCAAGGGTGGCCCCCTGCCCTTCTCCTGGGA
CATCCTGTCCCCTCAGTTCATGTACGGCTCCAGGGCCTTCATCAAGCACCCCGCCGACATCCCCGACTAC
TATAAGCAGTCCTTCCCCGAGGGCTTCAAGTGGGAGCGCGTGATGAACTTCGAGGACGGCGGCGCCGTGA
CCGTGACCCAGGACACCTCCCTGGAGGACGGCACCCTGATCTACAAGGTGAAGCTCCGCGGCACCAACTT
CCCTCCTGACGGCCCCGTAATGCAGAAGAAGACAATGGGCTGGGAAGCGTCCACCGAGCGGTTGTACCCC
Features (pLannotate 1.2.2; 15 found; start..end, strand, type, name):
    258..352     +  terminator     lambda t0 terminator: transcription terminator from phage lambda
    367..395     +  promoter       cat promoter (fragment): promoter of the E. coli cat gene encoding chloramphenicol acetyltransferase
    396..1052    +  CDS            cat: CAT_ECOLX - Experimental evidence at protein level: Swiss-Prot protein existence level 1. This enzyme is an effector of chloramphenicol resistance in bacteria. From Escherichia coli. This protein is used as a marker in many commonly used cloning vectors, such as pACYC184.
   1120..1206    +  terminator     rrnB T1 terminator: Escherichia coli rrnB; transcription terminator T1 from the E. coli rrnB gene
   1234..1260    +  CDS            GmR (fragment): gentamycin acetyltransferase; aacC1; confers resistance to gentamycin
   1478..2905    +  CDS            tnpA: TN5P_ECOLX - Also known as tnp. Experimental evidence at protein level: Swiss-Prot protein existence level 1. Mediates transposition of transposon Tn5 by a 'cut and paste' mechanism. First, the monomeric transposase binds the 19 bp inverted DNA repeats flanking the transposon. Then, dimerization of the DNA- bound transposase creates a synaptic DNA complex. After nicking of the first DNA strand, excision of the transposon proceeds through a series of intermediates. The transposase then mediates the insertion of the transposon at a new site by strand transfer. The activity of the wild- type tran
   3036..3140    +  promoter       AmpR promoter: bla
   3141..4001    +  CDS            AmpR: β-lactamase; bla; confers resistance to ampicillin, carbenicillin, and related antibiotics
   4240..4349    +  oriT           oriT: incP origin of transfer
   4382..4427    +  CDS            traJ (fragment): oriT-recognizing protein; traJ
   4498..4830    +  rep_origin     R6K γ ori (fragment): γ replication origin from E. coli plasmid R6K; requires the R6K initiator protein pi for replication
   4881..4944    +  misc_feature   MCS (fragment): pBluescript multiple cloning site
   5036..5830    +  CDS            KanR: aminoglycoside phosphotransferase; aphA-3; confers resistance to kanamycin
   5838..6155    +  CDS            tnpA (fragment): TN5P_ECOLX - Also known as tnp. Experimental evidence at protein level: Swiss-Prot protein existence level 1. Mediates transposition of transposon Tn5 by a 'cut and paste' mechanism. First, the monomeric transposase binds the 19 bp inverted DNA repeats flanking the transposon. Then, dimerization of the DNA- bound transposase creates a synaptic DNA complex. After nicking of the first DNA strand, excision of the transposon proceeds through a series of intermediates. The transposase then mediates the insertion of the transposon at a new site by strand transfer. The activity of the wild- type tran
   6192..237     +  CDS            mScarlet-I (across the origin): mScarlet-I is a basic (constitutively fluorescent) red fluorescent protein published in 2016, derived from synthetic construct. It is reported to be a rapidly-maturing monomer with moderate acid sensitivity.
