[The description below was written by a language model from this plasmid's Addgene catalogue record and pLannotate feature annotations shown in this document.]
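Description:
pMRE-Tn5-155 is a miniTn5 suicide delivery vector built on the pAG408 backbone, designed to insert a constitutively expressed red fluorescent protein gene into the chromosomes of a broad range of bacteria. The plasmid replicates from an R6K γ origin, which depends on the pi initiator protein. It is therefore maintained in a lambda pir host such as E. coli S17-1 lambda pir and cannot persist in recipients lacking pi. An incP oriT, with an adjacent traJ fragment, allows conjugative mobilisation from the donor strain. In the donor the plasmid is selected with ampicillin through a bla (AmpR) cassette under its own promoter.

The payload is mScarlet-I, a rapidly maturing monomeric red fluorescent protein of synthetic origin, introduced by Gibson cloning. The annotated coding sequence spans the numbering origin of the 6,650 nt record and is followed by a lambda t0 terminator. The catalogue describes expression as constitutive, but no promoter is annotated upstream of mScarlet-I, so the record does not identify the driving element. The reporter is flanked by two resistance genes, a kanamycin resistance gene upstream and a chloramphenicol acetyltransferase gene downstream. The latter has a cat promoter fragment and an rrnB T1 terminator, and these two genes match the listed chloramphenicol/kanamycin selectable markers for recovering insertion mutants.

A full-length Tn5 transposase gene (tnpA) is also present. In miniTn5 designs it typically sits outside the mobile element so that insertions are stable once the plasmid is lost, although the transposon ends are not annotated here. A short GmR fragment, a partial tnpA segment and a multiple cloning site fragment are probably backbone remnants. The construct is one member of a toolbox for fluorescently tagging bacteria.
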