Addgene plasmid #118537: pMRE-Tn5-155
Purpose: miniTn5 plasmid to deliver constitutively expressed fluorescent protein genes in bacteria
Depositing lab: Mitja Remus-Emsermann. Depositing organization: University of Canterbury. Publication: Chromatic Bacteria - A Broad Host-Range Plasmid and Chromosomal Insertion Toolbox for Fluorescent Protein Expression in Bacteria. Schlechter RO, Jun H, Bernach M, Oso S, Boyd E, Munoz-Lintz DA, Dobson RCJ, Remus DM, Remus-Emsermann MNP. Front Microbiol. 2018 Dec 12;9:3052. doi: 10.3389/fmicb.2018.03052. eCollection 2018. PubMed 30631309.
Backbone
  Vector backbone: pAG408
  Vector type: Bacterial Expression ; miniTn5 delivery vector
  Selectable markers: Chloramphenicol/ Kanamycin
Growth in bacteria
  Bacterial resistance: Ampicillin, 100 μg/mL
  Growth temperature: 37°C
  Growth strain: E. coli S17-1 lambda pir
  Copy number: High Copy
Gene/Insert
  Gene/Insert name: mScarlet-I
  Species: Synthetic
  Cloning method: Gibson Cloning
Resource information
  A portion of this plasmid was derived from a plasmid made by: pTriEx-RhoA-wt_mScarlet-I_SGFP2
Terms and licenses: Academic/Nonprofit Terms; Industry Terms: Not Available to Industry
Depositor comments: Please visit https://www.biorxiv.org/content/early/2018/09/07/402172 for bioRxiv preprint.
How to cite: pMRE-Tn5-155 was a gift from Mitja Remus-Emsermann (Addgene plasmid # 118537 ; http://n2t.net/addgene:118537 ; RRID:Addgene_118537)
